>Addgene plasmid #191078 | pEY83 | addgene full sequence | sequence record 376445 | Addgene NGS Result
TCACACAGGAAACAGCTATGACCATGATTACGCCAAGCTGTAAGTTTAAACATGATCTTACTAACTAACT
ATTCTCATTTAAATTTTCAGAGCTTAAAAATGGCTGAAATCACTCACAACGATGGATACGCTAACAACTT
GGAAATGAAATAAGCTTGCATGCCTGCAGCTCTTCGTGATGGAGTTCGCAGCAATGAGTGCTCAAATGGA
GTCTGCATGAAAATGATTTTCCAGGAAAAAAGCGGTGAGATAGATCAAAATTAATTGTTTATTTTATTTT
CTTTTTACTTATTTTAGGAATCAATCATGTTTGGAGAAGTTGCATACCAAATGCAAAAGAACAAATCCGA
TCAGACTGTACAAAAATTACTAGTGGAGAAGGTATGTAATATTCAAATTGTTCCATATAATAAAAAAAAA
ATATATATATAACTTTCAGGAAACCTTGAAGTTTGCACATGCGATGGTAATTTATGCAACAATGACGTCA
ATTTAAATCTAATACTAATAATTATGTTTTCTGCAGCTGTGTTATTATTATGATGAGTTGTTCATTAAAC
CTACATATCGGAATCAAATCAAACTTAGATCTCTATTCTTTTCATTTTCCATCGGTTTTATATAGAACTT
TTGCCGAAGTATTTTGATTGCATACCAAATAAATGTTTTTACGTTGTTGGAAATGTTTATTAAAATTTAA
AGGAACACAGAATAGCCAAAGTGTTTTTAATTTCCAAATTTTTTTTTACTCCTCGAACAGTACCCTTGAA
CTTCAGCTCGCTATTTTGAATATTCCTGTCACGAAGTCGGTGAATACAAAGATTCACTCGCTCACGACTT
ATTAATAAATCTAAGGATTTATTAACAAATGATTAAATGTAAAGATTGATTCATTGTTATTACGTAACAC
TTGCTCTTCAACACTCAACATCATCTCTTCAATCAACGGCAACAACCATGCAGAAGGACGGCGTCAGAAA
CCCCGATTCAAACTACCGCCAAAAGGACGATTCAAGGCGCATGAGGTCTCGCCACGACACATACAACAAC
GACTGCGACCGTACTCTTGTCATCATGGCGCAGCGCACATTGGCCTATATCGTCAGTCTTCATCGGTCTT
CACCACCGCAGCACGTGCCCGACGGTGGCACGTTTAAATGAATGTTGAGTGTTAGTGATTCAAGGTTTTC
CCCTTGAATCACTCGTAATAAATGAGTTAATTAAATAAGAGTCTTTTGTTAGTTCCTATCAGTACCTCAT
GGGCCGGAAACCACTCCGAAACAATTCCCATAATTTTATTGTTTTCCATTTTCCAGGAAAAAAAACAGTT
CTTTGACATTTTCAAGCCAAAAACTATGTGTGTTCCGTCTTAAGACCATGCATTGGAAATTACGTTCGTC
ACTATTTTTGTGTGTATGTGTTTTGGATTCCTCTTCTCACATTTGCGGTCACAACAGTATCGTTCATCGG
TTTTTATGTTGTGATAAAATAGAGAAAAAGTAAAACGAGCATATTTTTGATAGCGGAAGAAAAATTTTGA
GATTACATATAACAAAGCGGAAAGTGATTATCAAATGTCAAATTATCAAATAATTTGGAAGCTTTTCAAT
TCAATATACAGGGTTGATTTTCAATAGGTGGTGCAAGTAAAAAAGAAATACTGTATTTATATTTAAAGAT
AAATACATTTTGTTTAAACACGTAAATATTGTTTCAAGCTGGCCGCATATCAAAATAAAACCGTACAAAA
ACTTTCCAGTTTTTCTTAATTTTCAGTCAAGGTTTTAGTAAAATAGCGAGGCGACGAAAATATATAACTT
TCCGAGAAGTTCAGAGCAGTTAATAATTATTATCAACTTTTTACAGAATGGTTTACATTTTTTCAACATT
AATTATAGTTAAAGGACAATACATTTTTCAAAATATTCACTGTAAATATGAATGAATACTTTTGGAAAAT
AATCAAAAAGCTGACTGACTACTGTTAAACAATGGCGGAGTGATAAACTAGCAAATTCACTTATTATGCA
CATAATTATAATGCAGGATAAGATGACTGACTTTCAAGACATTCACTATTTAATGATTAGACTTCCATTT
TTGACCATCCCATTTTGACATAAGAACTCCTTGATATTTTGTTCTCTTTGAAAAGTCTTGTTTTACTCTA
CTTTAAATGAATTCATTTTCGTCATGGACGATCTCTTCAAAAAGTATGTGGGCACCTTTACTTTGAATAC
ACGCAATCTTCACCGTAGTTTCATGTTGCTCGAATGAATATTCAATGATTGGAGGGCAAGATTTATGAAG
AGATTGCCGTGAAATCATTTTGCGAGGCGAATCATCGAGGAAGCAACTGATTCGTGATGAATAATTTGCG
CGGTGGATAAGTTTTTGGTTTCAAAGTACCCCCCCCCCCCCCCCGAGAAGAGGTGGAAAAAAGTTGAAGA
ATTAGATGAAGGAGAAGTCCAAGTGTTACGTCAACAATTTACAAATGCATAGAGTTGGTATAATTAGTTT
CGGAGGGTGTCGGTGGCTAAATTTATCTGTTAGTTACCTCCCAGCATGAATTCCGTGTATTCACTGTGTT
CAGTCCCTCGACTGCTCGGTTATACAGCTGATAGATAGACGAGGAAGAAGAAAACACACAAAAACGTAAA
GTGGGCCTCTTTAAAAAAATTTAAAAAACAAAATAAGGACACAAAAATATAAATATGCATTGTTTTCATT
TTTCAAAACGAGGGTAGCTTCGAGAAATTTCCATTTTCAAATCAAACGAATTGCTACAACAATGTCAAAA
TGTTAAAATTTTTCTTGGTGGTACTGTATGACTCTAAAGTTTGATCTGGAAAAATTTGTTTTTTCGTAGA
TAACGTTTCTTACCTAAAAAGCGGTTTTTAACCTGATAGTTGAGATAACCTGGTTTATACAATAAATTTT
CAAATGAGATAATTTTTAATAACTTTAAAAAAAAATTTTTTTATATCGTTGGTTTTCGAAACTTGATTTT
CAGCAAATTTTTAAAATTTGAATCAACTTGCTCTCAAAGACACGTTTATTGTCTTACGACTTTTAAAACC
GGAGTAAATTTAATTTTTCGATGAATCAATTTCAGATAAATCTCAGAACAAGCACTTTACTGTTTCTTAC
TTGTTTTATGCAATTTACCATTTCAAGTTTTCTATGCCCCCGCGTTCTTTTACCAAACGCCTTCCAGTGG
ACACTCTAGAATTTCTTCAGCACAAGAAGGCGTGGCCTCTGAAAAGGCGGAGCAAAGTGCGCGGAGCCCA
AGTTAGTGGAGAAGACGGACCAGTATATAAGCCACGAGCAGTGCTCAGTCCACACTTTTCAAGTAGAAAA
CCCGGGATTGGCCAAAGGACCCAAAGGTATGTTTCGAATGATACTAACATAACATAGAACATTTTCAGGA
GGACCCTTGCTTGGAGGGTACCGAGCTCAGAAAAAATGACCGCTCCAAAGAAGAAGCGCAAGGTTCCAGT
CGAGAAGATGACTGCCCCAAAAAAGAAACGTAAGGTCCCGCGGGTAAGTTTAAACAGTTCGGTACTAACT
AACCATACATATTTAAATTTTCAGCGCGCTGTGTCAAAAGGAGAAGAGCTTATTAAGGAGAATATGCGTT
CCAAGCTCTACCTCGAGGGATCCGTCAACGGACACCAATTCAAGTGCACCCACGAGGGAGAGGGAAAGCC
ATACGAGGGAAAGCAAACCAACCGTATCAAGGTCGTCGAGGGAGGACCACTCCCATTCGCCTTCGACATC
CTCGCCACCCACTTCATGTACGGATCCAAGGTAAGTTTAAACATATATATACTAACTAACCCTGATTATT
TAAATTTTCAGGTCTTCATCAAGTACCCAGCCGACCTCCCAGACTACTTCAAGCAATCCTTCCCAGAGGG
ATTCACCTGGGAGCGTGTCATGGTCTTCGAGGACGGAGGAGTCCTCACCGCCACCCAAGACACCTCCCTC
CAAGACGGAGAGCTCATCTACAACGTCAAGGTCCGTGGAGTCAACTTCCCAGCCAACGGACCAGTCATGC
AAAAGAAGACCCTCGGATGGGAGCCATCCACCGAGACCATGTACCCAGCCGACGGAGGACTCGAGGGACG
TTGCGACAAGGTAAGTTTAAACATGATTTTACTAACTAACTAATCTGATTTAAATTTTCAGGCCCTCAAG
CTCGTCGGAGGAGGACACCTCCACGTCAACTTCAAGACCACCTACAAGTCCAAGAAGCCAGTCAAGATGC
CAGGAGTCCACTACGTCGACCGTCGTCTCGAGCGTATCAAGGAGGCCGACAACGAGACCTACGTCGAGCA
ATACGAGCACGCCGTCGCCCGTTACTCCAACCTCGGAGGAGGAATGGACGAGCTCTACAAGCCTAGGATA
CCGGTGGGTGAAGACCCACCAAAGCCATCTGCCAAGGGAGCCAAGAAGGCCGCCAAGACCGTTACGAAGC
CAAAGGACGGAAAGAAGAGACGTCATGCCCGTAAGGAATCATACTCCGTCTACATCTACCGTGTCCTCAA
GCAAGTTCATCCAGACACTGGAGTTTCCTCCAAAGCCATGTCTATCATGAACTCTTTTGTCAACGATGTC
TTCGAGCGTATTGCTGCTGAAGCATCCCGTCTTGCTCACTACAACAAGCGTTCCACAATCTCATCCCGCG
AAATTCAGACCGCTGTCCGTCTGATCCTTCCAGGAGAGCTTGCCAAGCACGCCGTGTCTGAGGGAACCAA
GGCCGTTACCAAGTACACTTCCAGCAAGTAGGAATTCCAACTGAGCGCCGGTCGCTACCATTACCAACTT
GTCTGGTGTCAAAAATAATAGGGGCCGCTGTCATCAGAGTAAGTTTAAACTGAGTTCTACTAACTAACGA
GTAATATTTAAATTTTCAGCATCTCGCGCCCGTGCCTCTGACTTCTAAGTCCAATTACTCTTCAACATCC
CTACATGCTCTTTCTCCCTGTGCTCCCACCCCCTATTTTTGTTATTATCAAAAAACTTCTCTTAATTTCT
TTGTTTTTTAGCTTCTTTTAAGTCACCTCTAACAATGAAATTGTGTAGATTCAAAAATAGAATTAATTCG
TAATAAAAAGTCGAAAAAAATTGTGCTCCCTCCCCCCATTAATAATAATTCTATCCCAAAATCTACACAA
TGTTCTGTGTACACTTCTTATGTTTTTTACTTCTGATAAATTTTTTTGAAACATCATAGAAAAAACCGCA
CACAAAATACCTTATCATATGTTACGTTTCAGTTTATGACCGCAATTTTTATTTCTTCGCACGTCTGGGC
CTCTCATGACGTCAAATCATGCTCATCGTGAAAAAGTTTTGGAGTATTTTTGGAATTTTTCAATCAAGTG
AAAGTTTATGAAATTAATTTTCCTGCTTTTGCTTTTTGGGGTTTCCCCTATTGTTTGTCAAGATTTCGAG
GACGGCGTTTTTCTTGCTAAAATCACAAGTATTGATGAGCACGATGCAAGAAAGATCGGAAGAAGGTTTG
GGTTTGAGGCTCAGTGGAAGGTGAGTAGAAGTTGATAATTTGAAAGTGGAGTAGTGTCTATGGGGTTTTT
GCCTTAAATGACAGAATACATTCCCAATATACCAAACATAACTGTTTCCTACTAGTCGGCCGTACGGGCC
CTTTCGTCTCGCGCGTTTCGGTGATGACGGTGAAAACCTCTGACACATGCAGCTCCCGGAGACGGTCACA
GCTTGTCTGTAAGCGGATGCCGGGAGCAGACAAGCCCGTCAGGGCGCGTCAGCGGGTGTTGGCGGGTGTC
GGGGCTGGCTTAACTATGCGGCATCAGAGCAGATTGTACTGAGAGTGCACCATATGCGGTGTGAAATACC
GCACAGATGCGTAAGGAGAAAATACCGCATCAGGCGGCCTTAAGGGCCTCGTGATACGCCTATTTTTATA
GGTTAATGTCATGATAATAATGGTTTCTTAGACGTCAGGTGGCACTTTTCGGGGAAATGTGCGCGGAACC
CCTATTTGTTTATTTTTCTAAATACATTCAAATATGTATCCGCTCATGAGACAATAACCCTGATAAATGC
TTCAATAATATTGAAAAAGGAAGAGTATGAGTATTCAACATTTCCGTGTCGCCCTTATTCCCTTTTTTGC
GGCATTTTGCCTTCCTGTTTTTGCTCACCCAGAAACGCTGGTGAAAGTAAAAGATGCTGAAGATCAGTTG
GGTGCACGAGTGGGTTACATCGAACTGGATCTCAACAGCGGTAAGATCCTTGAGAGTTTTCGCCCCGAAG
AACGTTTTCCAATGATGAGCACTTTTAAAGTTCTGCTATGTGGCGCGGTATTATCCCGTATTGACGCCGG
GCAAGAGCAACTCGGTCGCCGCATACACTATTCTCAGAATGACTTGGTTGAGTACTCACCAGTCACAGAA
AAGCATCTTACGGATGGCATGACAGTAAGAGAATTATGCAGTGCTGCCATAACCATGAGTGATAACACTG
CGGCCAACTTACTTCTGACAACGATCGGAGGACCGAAGGAGCTAACCGCTTTTTTGCACAACATGGGGGA
TCATGTAACTCGCCTTGATCGTTGGGAACCGGAGCTGAATGAAGCCATACCAAACGACGAGCGTGACACC
ACGATGCCTGTAGCAATGGCAACAACGTTGCGCAAACTATTAACTGGCGAACTACTTACTCTAGCTTCCC
GGCAACAATTAATAGACTGGATGGAGGCGGATAAAGTTGCAGGACCACTTCTGCGCTCGGCCCTTCCGGC
TGGCTGGTTTATTGCTGATAAATCTGGAGCCGGTGAGCGTGGGTCTCGCGGTATCATTGCAGCACTGGGG
CCAGATGGTAAGCCCTCCCGTATCGTAGTTATCTACACGACGGGGAGTCAGGCAACTATGGATGAACGAA
ATAGACAGATCGCTGAGATAGGTGCCTCACTGATTAAGCATTGGTAACTGTCAGACCAAGTTTACTCATA
TATACTTTAGATTGATTTAAAACTTCATTTTTAATTTAAAAGGATCTAGGTGAAGATCCTTTTTGATAAT
CTCATGACCAAAATCCCTTAACGTGAGTTTTCGTTCCACTGAGCGTCAGACCCCGTAGAAAAGATCAAAG
GATCTTCTTGAGATCCTTTTTTTCTGCGCGTAATCTGCTGCTTGCAAACAAAAAAACCACCGCTACCAGC
GGTGGTTTGTTTGCCGGATCAAGAGCTACCAACTCTTTTTCCGAAGGTAACTGGCTTCAGCAGAGCGCAG
ATACCAAATACTGTTCTTCTAGTGTAGCCGTAGTTAGGCCACCACTTCAAGAACTCTGTAGCACCGCCTA
CATACCTCGCTCTGCTAATCCTGTTACCAGTGGCTGCTGCCAGTGGCGATAAGTCGTGTCTTACCGGGTT
GGACTCAAGACGATAGTTACCGGATAAGGCGCAGCGGTCGGGCTGAACGGGGGGTTCGTGCACACAGCCC
AGCTTGGAGCGAACGACCTACACCGAACTGAGATACCTACAGCGTGAGCTATGAGAAAGCGCCACGCTTC
CCGAAGGGAGAAAGGCGGACAGGTATCCGGTAAGCGGCAGGGTCGGAACAGGAGAGCGCACGAGGGAGCT
TCCAGGGGGAAACGCCTGGTATCTTTATAGTCCTGTCGGGTTTCGCCACCTCTGACTTGAGCGTCGATTT
TTGTGATGCTCGTCAGGGGGGCGGAGCCTATGGAAAAACGCCAGCAACGCGGCCTTTTTACGGTTCCTGG
CCTTTTGCTGGCCTTTTGCTCACATGTTCTTTCCTGCGTTATCCCCTGATTCTGTGGATAACCGTATTAC
CGCCTTTGAGTGAGCTGATACCGCTCGCCGCAGCCGAACGACCGAGCGCAGCGAGTCAGTGAGCGAGGAA
GCGGAAGAGCGCCCAATACGCAAACCGCCTCTCCCCGCGCGTTGGCCGATTCATTAATGCAGCTGGCACG
ACAGGTTTCCCGACTGGAAAGCGGGCAGTGAGCGCAACGCAATTAATGTGAGTTAGCTCACTCATTAGGC
ACCCCAGGCTTTACACTTTATGCTTCCGGCTCGTATGTTGTGTGGAATTGTGAGCGGATAACAATT
Features (pLannotate 1.2.2; 15 found; start..end, strand, type, name):
    152..169     -  misc_feature   MCS (fragment): pUC18/19 multiple cloning site
   2409..2425    -  promoter       chicken β-actin promoter (fragment): contains a 21-bp deletion relative to the standard chicken β-actin promoter
   3543..3594    +  CDS            mEGFP (fragment): monomeric enhanced GFP, optimized with synthetic introns for expression in C. elegans
   3601..4401    +  CDS            CyOFP1: CyOFP1 is a basic (constitutively fluorescent) long stokes shift fluorescent protein published in 2016, derived from Entacmaea quadricolor. It is reported to be a very rapidly-maturing monomer with moderate acid sensitivity.
   4426..4788    +  CDS            his-11: H2B1_CAEEL - Experimental evidence at protein level: Swiss-Prot protein existence level 1. Core component of nucleosome. Nucleosomes wrap and compact DNA into chromatin, limiting DNA accessibility to the cellular machineries which require DNA as a template. Histones thereby play a central role in transcription regulation, DNA repair, DNA replication and chromosomal stability. DNA accessibility is regulated via a complex set of post-translational modifications of histones, also called histone code, and nucleosome remodeling. From Caenorhabditis elegans.
   5398..5550    +  CDS            aex-5 (fragment): AEX5_CAEEL - Also known as kpc-3 From Caenorhabditis elegans.
   5678..5713    +  CDS            rop (fragment): Rop protein, which maintains plasmids at low copy number; rop
   5815..5914    +  misc_feature   bom (fragment): basis of mobility region from pBR322
   6012..6116    +  promoter       AmpR promoter: bla
   6117..6977    +  CDS            AmpR: β-lactamase; bla; confers resistance to ampicillin, carbenicillin, and related antibiotics
   7148..7736    +  rep_origin     ori: high-copy-number ColE1/pMB1/pBR322/pUC origin of replication
   7919..8011    +  CDS            lacI (fragment): lac repressor; lacI; The lac repressor binds to the lac operator to inhibit transcription in E. coli. This inhibition can be relieved by adding lactose or isopropyl-β-D-thiogalactopyranoside (IPTG).
   8024..8045    +  protein_bind   CAP binding site: CAP binding activates transcription in the presence of cAMP. E. coli catabolite activator protein
   8060..8090    +  promoter       lac promoter: promoter for the E. coli lac operon
   8098..8114    +  protein_bind   lac operator: The lac repressor binds to the lac operator to inhibit transcription in E. coli. This inhibition can be relieved by adding lactose or isopropyl-β-D-thiogalactopyranoside (IPTG). lac repressor encoded by lacI
