[The description below was written by a language model from this plasmid's Addgene catalogue record and pLannotate feature annotations shown in this document.]
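Description:
pEY83 is a C. elegans expression plasmid built on the pPD95.62 backbone, one of the standard worm reporter vectors, and assembled by Gibson cloning. It is one of the fluorescent neural reporters associated with the NeuroPAL multicolour atlas for whole-brain neuronal identification. In bacteria it is maintained through a high-copy ColE1/pUC-type origin and selected with ampicillin via the bla gene under its own promoter. Remnants of pUC-style sequence (lac promoter and operator, CAP site, and short lacI, rop and bom fragments) are also detected and are simply backbone carry-over.

The payload is a flp-8 reporter. The catalogue lists flp-8, a C. elegans gene, as the insert, and the stated purpose is to drive nuclear CyOFP expression in the pattern of that gene. The feature table does not annotate the flp-8 sequence itself, but a stretch of roughly 3.4 kb with almost no annotation lies between the multiple cloning site remnant and the reporter, and this is presumably where the flp-8 regulatory DNA sits. Its exact extent is not recorded. Downstream is the coding sequence for CyOFP1, a monomeric, rapidly maturing, long-Stokes-shift fluorescent protein, followed closely on the same strand by his-11, a C. elegans histone H2B. That layout fits a fusion that tethers the fluorophore to chromatin and so concentrates signal in the nucleus. The very short matches to mEGFP, chicken β-actin promoter and aex-5 are likely incidental hits or vector remnants rather than functional parts, and the 3' UTR is not annotated. The expressing neurons are not listed in the record, which refers to the NeuroPAL publication for the expression pattern.
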