Addgene plasmid #191078: pEY83
Purpose: flp-8 fluorescent neural reporter driving nuclear CYOFP expression (refer to NeuroPAL paper for expression)
Depositing lab: Oliver Hobert & Eviatar Yemini. Depositing organization: Columbia University. Publication: NeuroPAL: A Multicolor Atlas for Whole-Brain Neuronal Identification in C. elegans. Yemini E, Lin A, Nejatbakhsh A, Varol E, Sun R, Mena GE, Samuel ADT, Paninski L, Venkatachalam V, Hobert O. Cell. 2021 Jan 7;184(1):272-288.e11. doi: 10.1016/j.cell.2020.12.012. Epub 2020 Dec 29. PubMed 33378642.
Backbone
  Vector backbone: pPD95.62
  Vector type: Worm Expression
Growth in bacteria
  Bacterial resistance: Ampicillin, 100 μg/mL
  Growth temperature: 37°C
  Growth strain: DH5alpha
  Copy number: Unknown
Gene/Insert
  Gene/Insert name: flp-8
  Species: C. elegans (nematode)
  Mutation: None
  Entrez Gene: flp-8 (a.k.a. CELE_F31F6.4)
  Cloning method: Gibson Cloning
Terms and licenses: Academic/Nonprofit Terms; Industry Terms: Not Available to Industry
How to cite: pEY83 was a gift from Oliver Hobert & Eviatar Yemini (Addgene plasmid # 191078 ; http://n2t.net/addgene:191078 ; RRID:Addgene_191078)
